Addgene plasmid #148353: pnEA-NpM-CeMextli_471-507opt-M493D-GB1_AB
Purpose: Bacterial Expression of CeMextli_471-507opt-M493D
Depositing lab: Elisa Izaurralde. Depositing organization: Max Planck Institute for Developmental Biology. Publication: Mextli proteins use both canonical bipartite and novel tripartite binding modes to form eIF4E complexes that display differential sensitivity to 4E-BP regulation. Peter D, Weber R, Kone C, Chung MY, Ebertsch L, Truffault V, Weichenrieder O, Igreja C, Izaurralde E. Genes Dev. 2015 Sep 1;29(17):1835-49. doi: 10.1101/gad.269068.115. Epub 2015 Aug 20. PubMed 26294658.
Backbone
  Vector backbone: Unknown
  Vector type: Bacterial Expression
Growth in bacteria
  Bacterial resistance: Ampicillin, 100 μg/mL
  Growth temperature: 37°C
  Growth strain: DH5alpha
  Copy number: Low Copy
Gene/Insert
  Gene/Insert name: CeMextli_471-507opt-M493D
  Species: C. elegans (nematode)
  Entrez Gene: Y18D10A.8
  Cloning method: Unknown
Terms and licenses: Academic/Nonprofit Terms; Industry Terms: Not Available to Industry
Depositor comments: Geneart clone of CeMextli, codon optimized for Expression in E.coli. (sequence according to Uniprot.: Q9XW13) Plasmids from this collection were made available to the research community and donated after the lab closed. Please note that the sequence provided by the depositing laboratory may be theoretical/predicted or based on Sanger sequencing results. There may be discrepancies between sequencing results obtained by Addgene and the depositor sequence. If an Addgene verified sequence is not available, please contact before placing your order to request that our lab fully sequence the plasmid.
How to cite: pnEA-NpM-CeMextli_471-507opt-M493D-GB1_AB was a gift from Elisa Izaurralde (Addgene plasmid # 148353 ; http://n2t.net/addgene:148353 ; RRID:Addgene_148353)
