[The description below was written by a language model from this plasmid's Addgene catalogue record and pLannotate feature annotations shown in this document.]
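Description:
pnEA-NpM-CeMextli_471-507opt-M493D-GB1_AB is a 7,082 nt bacterial expression plasmid for producing a short fragment of the C. elegans protein Mextli (mxt-1) in E. coli. The catalogue lists the backbone as unknown, but the annotated features show a pBR322-derived, pET-style architecture. It has a ColE1/pMB1-type origin together with the bom region and the rop gene, which holds copy number down and fits the recorded low-copy status. Selection is by ampicillin through β-lactamase expressed from its own promoter. Several interrupted tetracycline-resistance fragments and the tet promoter appear to be nonfunctional remnants of the parental vector.

The expression cassette is driven by a T7 promoter followed by a lac operator and the phage T7 gene 10 ribosome binding site, and the plasmid carries lacI. Transcription therefore depends on a host supplying T7 RNA polymerase and is repressed until it is induced with IPTG. The open reading frame begins with a signal-sequence-less maltose binding protein, so the fusion stays cytosolic. This is followed by Mextli residues 471–507 and then a C-terminal GB1 domain from streptococcal protein G, a solubility-enhancing partner. A T7 terminator closes the unit; the short "SET1" hit just upstream of it is a partial match to T7 gene 10 sequence and may not be part of the expressed protein. The insert is a synthetic, E. coli codon-optimised sequence carrying the M493D point substitution.

Flanking such a small peptide with MBP and GB1 is a common way to keep it soluble and recoverable. The associated study concerns how Mextli proteins bind eIF4E, which suggests the mutant peptide was made for binding or structural work, although the record does not state the specific role of M493D.
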