Features (pLannotate 1.2.2; 21 found; start..end, strand, type, name):
    104..208     +  promoter       AmpR promoter: bla
    209..1069    +  CDS            AmpR: β-lactamase; bla; confers resistance to ampicillin, carbenicillin, and related antibiotics
   1240..1828    +  rep_origin     ori: high-copy-number ColE1/pMB1/pBR322/pUC origin of replication
   2014..2156    -  misc_feature   bom: basis of mobility region from pBR322
   2258..2449    -  CDS            rop: Rop protein, which maintains plasmids at low copy number; rop
   2466..2846    +  CDS            YPB1_ECOLX: Protein predicted: Swiss-Prot protein existence level 4. From Escherichia coli.
   3088..3712    -  CDS            TcR (fragment): tetracycline efflux protein; tet; confers resistance to tetracycline
   3727..3748    -  protein_bind   CAP binding site: CAP binding activates transcription in the presence of cAMP. E. coli catabolite activator protein
   3761..4843    -  CDS            lacI: lac repressor; lacI; The lac repressor binds to the lac operator to inhibit transcription in E. coli. This inhibition can be relieved by adding lactose or isopropyl-β-D-thiogalactopyranoside (IPTG).
   4844..4921    -  promoter       lacI promoter: lacI
   4929..5208    -  CDS            TcR (fragment): tetracycline efflux protein; tet; confers resistance to tetracycline
   5230..5248    +  promoter       T7 promoter: promoter for bacteriophage T7 RNA polymerase
   5249..5273    +  protein_bind   lac operator: The lac repressor binds to the lac operator to inhibit transcription in E. coli. This inhibition can be relieved by adding lactose or isopropyl-β-D-thiogalactopyranoside (IPTG). lac repressor encoded by lacI
   5288..5310    +  RBS            RBS: efficient ribosome binding site from bacteriophage T7 gene 10 (Olins and Rangwala, 1989)
   5321..6417    +  CDS            MBP (fragment): maltose binding protein from E. coli; malE (mutated); This version of the gene does not encode a signal sequence, so MBP will remain in the cytosol.
   6463..6573    +  CDS            mxt-1 (fragment): MXT_CAEEL - Also known as mxt From Caenorhabditis elegans.
   6589..6746    +  CDS            GB1 (fragment): B1 domain of Streptococcal protein G effective as a solubilizing fusion partner (Cheng and Patel, 2004)
   6766..6815    +  CDS            SET1 (fragment): solubility-enhancement tag derived from T7 phage gene 10B
   6823..6870    +  terminator     T7 terminator: transcription terminator for bacteriophage T7 RNA polymerase
   6893..6997    -  CDS            TcR (fragment): tetracycline efflux protein; tet; confers resistance to tetracycline
   7045..7073    -  promoter       tet promoter: E. coli promoter for tetracycline efflux protein gene
>Addgene plasmid #148353 | pnEA-NpM-CeMextli_471-507opt-M493D-GB1_AB | depositor full sequence | sequence record 290801 | Full Sequence
TTCTTGAAGACGAAAGGGCCTCGTGATACGCCTATTTTTATAGGTTAATGTCATGATAATAATGGTTTCT
TAGACGTCAGGTGGCACTTTTCGGGGAAATGTGCGCGGAACCCCTATTTGTTTATTTTTCTAAATACATT
CAAATATGTATCCGCTCATGAGACAATAACCCTGATAAATGCTTCAATAATATTGAAAAAGGAAGAGTAT
GAGTATTCAACATTTCCGTGTCGCCCTTATTCCCTTTTTTGCGGCATTTTGCCTTCCTGTTTTTGCTCAC
CCAGAAACGCTGGTGAAAGTAAAAGATGCTGAAGATCAGTTGGGTGCACGAGTGGGTTACATCGAACTGG
ATCTCAACAGCGGTAAGATCCTTGAGAGTTTTCGCCCCGAAGAACGTTTTCCAATGATGAGCACTTTTAA
AGTTCTGCTATGTGGCGCGGTATTATCCCGTGTTGACGCCGGGCAAGAGCAACTCGGTCGCCGCATACAC
TATTCTCAGAATGACTTGGTTGAGTACTCACCAGTCACAGAAAAGCATCTTACGGATGGCATGACAGTAA
GAGAATTATGCAGTGCTGCCATAACCATGAGTGATAACACTGCGGCCAACTTACTTCTGACAACGATCGG
AGGACCGAAGGAGCTAACCGCTTTTTTGCACAACATGGGGGATCATGTAACTCGCCTTGATCGTTGGGAA
CCGGAGCTGAATGAAGCCATACCAAACGACGAGCGTGACACCACGATGCCTGCAGCAATGGCAACAACGT
TGCGCAAACTATTAACTGGCGAACTACTTACTCTAGCTTCCCGGCAACAATTAATAGACTGGATGGAGGC
GGATAAAGTTGCAGGACCACTTCTGCGCTCGGCCCTTCCGGCTGGCTGGTTTATTGCTGATAAATCTGGA
GCCGGTGAGCGTGGGTCTCGCGGTATCATTGCAGCACTGGGGCCAGATGGTAAGCCCTCCCGTATCGTAG
TTATCTACACGACGGGGAGTCAGGCAACTATGGATGAACGAAATAGACAGATCGCTGAGATAGGTGCCTC
ACTGATTAAGCATTGGTAACTGTCAGACCAAGTTTACTCATATATACTTTAGATTGATTTAAAACTTCAT
TTTTAATTTAAAAGGATCTAGGTGAAGATCCTTTTTGATAATCTCATGACCAAAATCCCTTAACGTGAGT
TTTCGTTCCACTGAGCGTCAGACCCCGTAGAAAAGATCAAAGGATCTTCTTGAGATCCTTTTTTTCTGCG
CGTAATCTGCTGCTTGCAAACAAAAAAACCACCGCTACCAGCGGTGGTTTGTTTGCCGGATCAAGAGCTA
CCAACTCTTTTTCCGAAGGTAACTGGCTTCAGCAGAGCGCAGATACCAAATACTGTCCTTCTAGTGTAGC
CGTAGTTAGGCCACCACTTCAAGAACTCTGTAGCACCGCCTACATACCTCGCTCTGCTAATCCTGTTACC
AGTGGCTGCTGCCAGTGGCGATAAGTCGTGTCTTACCGGGTTGGACTCAAGACGATAGTTACCGGATAAG
GCGCAGCGGTCGGGCTGAACGGGGGGTTCGTGCACACAGCCCAGCTTGGAGCGAACGACCTACACCGAAC
TGAGATACCTACAGCGTGAGCTATGAGAAAGCGCCACGCTTCCCGAAGGGAGAAAGGCGGACAGGTATCC
GGTAAGCGGCAGGGTCGGAACAGGAGAGCGCACGAGGGAGCTTCCAGGGGGAAACGCCTGGTATCTTTAT
AGTCCTGTCGGGTTTCGCCACCTCTGACTTGAGCGTCGATTTTTGTGATGCTCGTCAGGGGGGCGGAGCC
TATGGAAAAACGCCAGCAACGCGGCCTTTTTACGGTTCCTGGCCTTTTGCTGGCCTTTTGCTCACATGTT
CTTTCCTGCGTTATCCCCTGATTCTGTGGATAACCGTATTACCGCCTTTGAGTGAGCTGATACCGCTCGC
CGCAGCCGAACGACCGAGCGCAGCGAGTCAGTGAGCGAGGAAGCGGAAGAGCGCCTGATGCGGTATTTTC
TCCTTACGCATCTGTGCGGTATTTCACACCGCATATATGGTGCACTCTCAGTACAATCTGCTCTGATGCC
GCATAGTTAAGCCAGTATACACTCCGCTATCGCTACGTGACTGGGTCATGGCTGCGCCCCGACACCCGCC
AACACCCGCTGACGCGCCCTGACGGGCTTGTCTGCTCCCGGCATCCGCTTACAGACAAGCTGTGACCGTC
TCCGGGAGCTGCATGTGTCAGAGGTTTTCACCGTCATCACCGAAACGCGCGAGGCAGCTGCGGTAAAGCT
CATCAGCGTGGTCGTGAAGCGATTCACAGATGTCTGCCTGTTCATCCGCGTCCAGCTCGTTGAGTTTCTC
CAGAAGCGTTAATGTCTGGCTTCTGATAAAGCGGGCCATGTTAAGGGCGGTTTTTTCCTGTTTGGTCACT
GATGCCTCCGTGTAAGGGGGATTTCTGTTCATGGGGGTAATGATACCGATGAAACGAGAGAGGATGCTCA
CGATACGGGTTACTGATGATGAACATGCCCGGTTACTGGAACGTTGTGAGGGTAAACAACTGGCGGTATG
GATGCGGCGGGACCAGAGAAAAATCACTCAGGGTCAATGCCAGCGCTTCGTTAATACAGATGTAGGTGTT
CCACAGGGTAGCCAGCAGCATCCTGCGATGCAGATCCGGAACATAATGGTGCAGGGCGCTGACTTCCGCG
TTTCCAGACTTTACGAAACACGGAAACCGAAGACCATTCATGTTGTTGCTCAGGTCGCAGACGTTTTGCA
GCAGCAGTCGCTTCACGTTCGCTCGCGTATCGGTGATTCATTCTGCTAACCAGTAAGGCAACCCCGCCAG
CCTAGCCGGGTCCTCAACGACAGGAGCACGATCATGCGCACCCGTGGCCAGGACCCAACGCTGCCCGAGA
TGCGCCGCGTGCGGCTGCTGGAGATGGCGGACGCGATGGATATGTTCTGCCAAGGGTTGGTTTGCGCATT
CACAGTTCTCCGCAAGAATTGATTGGCTCCAATTCTTGGAGTGGTGAATCCGTTAGCGAGGTGCCGCCGG
CTTCCATTCAGGTCGAGGTGGCCCGGCTCCATGCACCGCGACGCAACGCGGGGAGGCAGACAAGGTATAG
GGCGGCGCCTACAATCCATGCCAACCCGTTCCATGTGCTCGCCGAGGCGGCATAAATCGCCGTGACGATC
AGCGGTCCAGTGATCGAAGTTAGGCTGGTAAGAGCCGCGAGCGATCCTTGAAGCTGTCCCTGATGGTCGT
CATCTACCTGCCTGGACAGCATGGCCTGCAACGCGGGCATCCCGATGCCGCCGGAAGCGAGAAGAATCAT
AATGGGGAAGGCCATCCAGCCTCGCGTCGCGAACGCCAGCAAGACGTAGCCCAGCGCGTCGGCCGCCATG
CCGGCGATAATGGCCTGCTTCTCGCCGAAACGTTTGGTGGCGGGACCAGTGACGAAGGCTTGAGCGAGGG
CGTGCAAGATTCCGAATACCGCAAGCGACAGGCCGATCATCGTCGCGCTCCAGCGAAAGCGGTCCTCGCC
GAAAATGACCCAGAGCGCTGCCGGCACCTGTCCTACGAGTTGCATGATAAAGAAGACAGTCATAAGTGCG
GCGACGATAGTCATGCCCCGCGCCCACCGGAAGGAGCTGACTGGGTTGAAGGCTCTCAAGGGCATCGGTC
GAGATCCCGGTGCCTAATGAGTGAGCTAACTTACATTAATTGCGTTGCGCTCACTGCCCGCTTTCCAGTC
GGGAAACCTGTCGTGCCAGCTGCATTAATGAATCGGCCAACGCGCGGGGAGAGGCGGTTTGCGTATTGGG
CGCCAGGGTGGTTTTTCTTTTCACCAGTGAGACGGGCAACAGCTGATTGCCCTTCACCGCCTGGCCCTGA
GAGAGTTGCAGCAAGCGGTCCACGCTGGTTTGCCCCAGCAGGCGAAAATCCTGTTTGATGGTGGTTAACG
GCGGGATATAACATGAGCTGTCTTCGGTATCGTCGTATCCCACTACCGAGATATCCGCACCAACGCGCAG
CCCGGACTCGGTAATGGCGCGCATTGCGCCCAGCGCCATCTGATCGTTGGCAACCAGCATCGCAGTGGGA
ACGATGCCCTCATTCAGCATTTGCATGGTTTGTTGAAAACCGGACATGGCACTCCAGTCGCCTTCCCGTT
CCGCTATCGGCTGAATTTGATTGCGAGTGAGATATTTATGCCAGCCAGCCAGACGCAGACGCGCCGAGAC
AGAACTTAATGGGCCCGCTAACAGCGCGATTTGCTGGTGACCCAATGCGACCAGATGCTCCACGCCCAGT
CGCGTACCGTCTTCATGGGAGAAAATAATACTGTTGATGGGTGTCTGGTCAGAGACATCAAGAAATAACG
CCGGAACATTAGTGCAGGCAGCTTCCACAGCAATGGCATCCTGGTCATCCAGCGGATAGTTAATGATCAG
CCCACTGACGCGTTGCGCGAGAAGATTGTGCACCGCCGCTTTACAGGCTTCGACGCCGCTTCGTTCTACC
ATCGACACCACCACGCTGGCACCCAGTTGATCGGCGCGAGATTTAATCGCCGCGACAATTTGCGACGGCG
CGTGCAGGGCCAGACTGGAGGTGGCAACGCCAATCAGCAACGACTGTTTGCCCGCCAGTTGTTGTGCCAC
GCGGTTGGGAATGTAATTCAGCTCCGCCATCGCCGCTTCCACTTTTTCCCGCGTTTTCGCAGAAACGTGG
CTGGCCTGGTTCACCACGCGGGAAACGGTCTGATAAGAGACACCGGCATACTCTGCGACATCGTATAACG
TTACTGGTTTCACATTCACCACCCTGAATTGACTCTCTTCCGGGCGCTATCATGCCATACCGCGAAAGGT
TTTGCGCCATTCGATGGTGTCCGGGATCTCGACGCTCTCCCTTATGCGACTCCTGCATTAGGAAGCAGCC
CAGTAGTAGGTTGAGGCCGTTGAGCACCGCCGCCGCAAGGAATGGTGCATGCAAGGAGATGGCGCCCAAC
AGTCCCCCGGCCACGGGGCCTGCCACCATACCCACGCCGAAACAAGCGCTCATGAGCCCGAAGTGGCGAG
CCCGATCTTCCCCATCGGTGATGTCGGCGATATAGGCGCCAGCAACCGCACCTGTGGCGCCGGTGATGCC
GGCCACGATGCGTCCGGCGTAGAGGATCGAGATCTCGATCCCGCGAAATTAATACGACTCACTATAGGGG
AATTGTGAGCGGATAACAATTCCCCACTAGTAATAATTTTGTTTAACTTTAAGAAGGAGATATACCATGG
AAACTGAAGAAGGTAAACTGGTAATCTGGATTAACGGCGATAAAGGCTATAACGGTCTCGCTGAAGTCGG
TAAGAAATTCGAGAAAGATACCGGAATTAAAGTCACCGTTGAGCATCCGGATAAACTGGAAGAGAAATTC
CCACAGGTTGCGGCAACTGGCGATGGCCCTGACATTATCTTCTGGGCACACGACCGCTTTGGTGGCTACG
CTCAATCTGGCCTGTTGGCTGAAATCACCCCGGACAAAGCGTTCCAGGACAAGCTGTATCCGTTTACCTG
GGATGCCGTACGTTACAACGGCAAGCTGATTGCTTACCCGATCGCTGTTGAAGCGTTATCGCTGATTTAT
AACAAAGACCTGCTGCCGAACCCGCCAAAAACCTGGGAAGAGATCCCGGCGCTGGATAAAGAACTGAAAG
CGAAAGGTAAGAGCGCCCTGATGTTCAACCTGCAAGAACCGTACTTCACCTGGCCGCTGATTGCTGCTGA
CGGGGGTTATGCGTTCAAGTATGAAAACGGCAAGTACGACATTAAAGACGTGGGCGTGGATAACGCTGGC
GCGAAAGCGGGTCTGACCTTCCTGGTTGACCTGATTAAAAACAAACACATGAATGCAGACACCGATTACT
CCATCGCAGAAGCTGCCTTTAATAAAGGCGAAACAGCGATGACCATCAACGGCCCGTGGGCATGGTCCAA
CATCGACACCAGCAAAGTGAATTATGGTGTAACGGTACTGCCGACCTTCAAGGGTCAACCATCCAAACCG
TTCGTTGGCGTGCTGAGCGCAGGTATTAACGCCGCCAGTCCGAACAAAGAGCTGGCAAAAGAGTTCCTCG
AAAACTATCTGCTGACTGATGAAGGTCTGGAAGCGGTTAATAAAGACAAACCGCTGGGTGCCGTAGCGCT
GAAGTCTTACGAGGAAGAGTTGGCGAAAGATCCACGTATTGCCGCCACGATGGAAAACGCCCAGAAAGGT
GAAATCATGCCGAACATCCCGCAGATGTCCGCTTTCTGGTATGCCGTGCGTACTGCGGTGATCAACGCCG
CCAGCGGTCGTCAGACTGTCGATGAAGCCCTTAAAGACGCGCAGACTGGTACCGGCAGCGGCCTGGAAGT
TCTGTTCCAGGGGCCCCATATGATCCGCTACAATCGTGACACTCTAATGACCGCCCGTGACACTAAACGT
GCTCCAATTCCGGATGAAGACCTCCAAGAAATCAATCGAGTTGCTCCAGACATTTTGATTGCTGCTAGCG
GCATGCAGTACAAACTTATCCTGAACGGTAAAACCCTGAAAGGTGAAACCACCACCGAAGCTGTTGACGC
TGCTACCGCGGAAAAAGTTTTCAAACAGTACGCTAACGACAACGGTGTTGACGGTGAATGGACCTACGAC
GACGCTACCAAAACCTACACCGTAACGGAATAACCTAGAGATCCGGCTGCTAACAAAGCCCGAAAGGAAG
CTGAGTTGGCTGCTGCCACCGCTGAGCAATAACTAGCATAACCCCTTGGGGCCTCTAAACGGGTCTTGAG
GGGTTTTTTGCTGAAAGGAGGAACTATATCCGGATATCCCGCAAGAGGCCCGGCAGTACCGGCATAACCA
AGCCTATGCCTACAGCATCCAGGGTGACGGTGCCGAGGATGACGATGAGCGCATTGTTAGATTTCATACA
CGGTGCCTGACTGCGTTAGCAATTTAACTGTGATAAACTACCGCATTAAAGCTTATCGATGATAAGCTGT
CAAACATGAGAA
